Addgene plasmid #125968: 167_pAAV-ProC34-CatCh-GFP-WPRE
Purpose: Targeting expression to neuronal and glial cell types in mice, non-human primates, and human retina
Depositing lab: Botond Roska. Depositing organization: Friedrich Miescher Institute for Biomedical Research. Publication: Targeting neuronal and glial cell types with synthetic promoter AAVs in mice, non-human primates and humans. Juttner J, Szabo A, Gross-Scherf B, Morikawa RK, Rompani SB, Hantz P, Szikra T, Esposti F, Cowan CS, Bharioke A, Patino-Alvarez CP, Keles O, Kusnyerik A, Azoulay T, Hartl D, Krebs AR, Schubeler D, Hajdu RI, Lukats A, Nemeth J, Nagy ZZ, Wu KC, Wu RH, Xiang L, Fang XL, Jin ZB, Goldblum D, Hasler PW, Scholl HPN, Krol J, Roska B. Nat Neurosci. 2019 Jul 8. pii: 10.1038/s41593-019-0431-2. doi: 10.1038/s41593-019-0431-2. PubMed 31285614.
Backbone
  Vector backbone: pAAV
  Vector type: AAV
Growth in bacteria
  Bacterial resistance: Ampicillin, 100 μg/mL
  Growth temperature: 37°C
  Growth strain: NEB Stable
  Copy number: High Copy
Gene/Insert
  Gene/Insert name: CatCh-GFP (alt name: ChR2(L132C)-EGFP)
  Species: Synthetic
  Promoter: ProC34
  Cloning method: Restriction Enzyme; 5′ cloning site Unknown (unknown if destroyed); 3′ cloning site Unknown (unknown if destroyed)
Terms and licenses: Academic/Nonprofit Terms; Industry Terms: Not Available to Industry
Depositor comments: Please visit https://www.biorxiv.org/content/early/2018/10/04/434720.full.pdf for BioRxiv preprint
How to cite: 167_pAAV-ProC34-CatCh-GFP-WPRE was a gift from Botond Roska (Addgene plasmid # 125968 ; http://n2t.net/addgene:125968 ; RRID:Addgene_125968)
