[The description below was written by a language model from this plasmid's Addgene catalogue record and pLannotate feature annotations shown in this document.]
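Description:
167_pAAV-ProC34-CatCh-GFP-WPRE is an adeno-associated virus transfer plasmid built on a pAAV backbone, about 6.6 kb in total, designed to be packaged into recombinant AAV for gene delivery to the retina. In bacteria it is maintained by a high-copy ColE1/pUC-type origin and selected through the β-lactamase (AmpR) gene conferring ampicillin resistance. A filamentous phage origin (called f1 in one annotation and M13 in the other) is also present in the backbone. The two sequence records, one from the depositor and one from repository sequencing, are the same length and show the same features in the same order, differing only in their start coordinate.

The expression cassette lies between AAV2 inverted terminal repeats, which provide the signals for replication and encapsidation of the vector genome. The 3′ ITR is annotated in full, whereas the 5′ one is detected only as short fragments. Expression is driven by ProC34, a synthetic promoter that the annotation software does not recognise as such. The unannotated region upstream of the coding sequence presumably holds it, and a segment matching the SV40 early promoter sits immediately before the open reading frame, though the record does not say how this relates to ProC34. The payload is CatCh, the L132C variant of the blue-light-gated cation channel channelrhodopsin-2, fused to EGFP so that expressing cells can be both optically stimulated and visualised. A WPRE downstream enhances transcript stability and expression, and a human growth hormone polyadenylation signal terminates the message. The stated purpose is targeting expression to neuronal and glial cell types in the retina of mice, non-human primates and humans. The specific cell type addressed by ProC34 is not given.
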