Features (pLannotate 1.2.2; 16 found; start..end, strand, type, name):
     12..39      +  repeat_region  AAV2 ITR (fragment): inverted terminal repeat of adeno-associated virus serotype 2 inverted
     68..95      +  repeat_region  AAV2 ITR (fragment): inverted terminal repeat of adeno-associated virus serotype 2 inverted
    872..1068    +  promoter       SV40 promoter: SV40 early promoter
   1081..2006    +  CDS            ChR2 (fragment): N-terminal fragment of channelrhodopsin-2 from the alga Chlamydomonas reinhardtii (Nagel et al., 2003) blue light-activated cation channel
   2011..2727    +  CDS            EGFP: EGFP is a basic (constitutively fluorescent) green fluorescent protein published in 1996, derived from Aequorea victoria. It is reported to be a rapidly-maturing weak dimer with moderate acid sensitivity.
   2734..2758    +  misc_feature   MCS (fragment): pBluescript multiple cloning site
   2758..3346    +  misc_feature   WPRE: woodchuck hepatitis virus posttranscriptional regulatory element
   3378..3854    +  polyA_signal   hGH poly(A) signal: human growth hormone polyadenylation signal
   3894..4034    +  repeat_region  AAV2 ITR: inverted terminal repeat of adeno-associated virus serotype 2 inverted
   4039..4090    -  misc_feature   bom (fragment): basis of mobility region from pBR322
   4109..4489    +  rep_origin     M13 ori (sequence partly withheld): M13 bacteriophage origin of replication; arrow indicates direction of (+) strand synthesis
   4565..4614    -  misc_feature   bom (fragment): basis of mobility region from pBR322
   4716..4751    -  CDS            rop (fragment): Rop protein, which maintains plasmids at low copy number; rop
   4846..4950    +  promoter       AmpR promoter: bla
   4951..5811    +  CDS            AmpR: β-lactamase; bla; confers resistance to ampicillin, carbenicillin, and related antibiotics
   5982..6570    +  rep_origin     ori: high-copy-number ColE1/pMB1/pBR322/pUC origin of replication
>Addgene plasmid #125968 | 167_pAAV-ProC34-CatCh-GFP-WPRE | depositor full sequence | sequence record 241123 | 167_pAAV-ProC34-CatCh-GFP-WPRE sequence 6631 bps
CCTGCAGGCAGCTGCGCGCTCGCTCGCTCACTGAGGCCGCCCGGGCGTCGGGCGACCTTTGGTCGCCCGG
CCTCAGTGAGCGAGCGAGCGCGCAGAGAGGGAGTGGCCAACTCCATCACTAGGGGTTCCTGCGGCCGCAC
GCGTTATCATGCCATGGTTTGATTTGCATAAATACTAGCCGACTCCAAAATCAATTAATTTGTACCTCAA
TACAGCATGCATAAATTCATTGGTTCCGATTCCAGAATGTACATGTAAAATTCGATAGAATTGTGACAGG
TGTGAAGGTTCAGTAGCTCCATGATTTGCATACCCATCAGTTCCCGACAAAATCAATTAATTTATGGTCA
GTACTTACATGCATAAATTCATACAACAAGCACAAAGAATGTACATGTAAAATTGATCTTTTATCAGTTA
GGTGTGAAAACACGTCCATACCGTGATTTGCATACACGGCTCGTCCTACCAAAATCAATTAATTTAGCAT
AAAATAGAACATGCATAAATTCATTTGTACTACACACAAAATGTACATGTAAAATTACCTTGACCCTAAA
TAGGTGTGAAGTGAGAGTGATCTTTTGATTTGCATATAGTCCCGTCGTACGCAAAATCAATTAATTTTGT
CGAGTTGTATATATGCATAAATTCATTACGGAGACGAATCCAATGTACATGTAAAATTATAAAAGATATC
TCAAGGTGTGAATGGGCTGCACTCCAATGATTTGCATATGGTAGCGTGCTTAACAAAATCAATTAATTTT
TCAGACTGATTTTGATGCATAAATTCATGAACGCCCGTTCACGAATGTACATGTAAAATTACTTTATTCA
CGTCGAGGTGTGAAGCTCGAGATCTGCGATCTGCATCTCAATTAGTCAGCAACCATAGTCCCGCCCCTAA
CTCCGCCCATCCCGCCCCTAACTCCGCCCAGTTCCGCCCATTCTCCGCCCCATCGCTGACTAATTTTTTT
TATTTATGCAGAGGCCGAGGCCGCCTCGGCCTCTGAGCTATTCCAGAAGTAGTGAGGAGGCTTTTTTGGA
GGCCTAGGCTTTTGCAAAGGATCCGCCACCATGGATTATGGAGGCGCCCTGAGTGCCGTTGGGCGCGAGC
TGCTATTTGTAACGAACCCAGTAGTCGTCAATGGCTCTGTACTTGTGCCTGAGGACCAGTGTTACTGCGC
GGGCTGGATTGAGTCGCGTGGCACAAACGGTGCCCAAACGGCGTCGAACGTGCTGCAATGGCTTGCTGCT
GGCTTCTCCATCCTACTGCTTATGTTTTACGCCTACCAAACATGGAAGTCAACCTGCGGCTGGGAGGAGA
TCTATGTGTGCGCTATCGAGATGGTCAAGGTGATTCTCGAGTTCTTCTTCGAGTTTAAGAACCCGTCCAT
GCTGTATCTAGCCACAGGCCACCGCGTCCAGTGGTTGCGTTACGCCGAGTGGCTTCTCACCTGCCCGGTC
ATTTGCATTCACCTGTCAAACCTGACGGGCTTGTCCAACGACTACAGCAGGCGCACCATGGGTCTGCTTG
TGTCTGATATTGGCACAATTGTGTGGGGCGCCACTTCCGCCATGGCCACCGGATACGTCAAGGTCATCTT
CTTCTGCCTGGGTCTGTGTTATGGTGCTAACACGTTCTTTCACGCTGCCAAGGCCTACATCGAGGGTTAC
CACACCGTGCCGAAGGGCCGGTGTCGCCAGGTGGTGACTGGCATGGCTTGGCTCTTCTTCGTATCATGGG
GTATGTTCCCCATCCTGTTCATCCTCGGCCCCGAGGGCTTCGGCGTCCTGAGCGTGTACGGCTCCACCGT
CGGCCACACCATCATTGACCTGATGTCGAAGAACTGCTGGGGTCTGCTCGGCCACTACCTGCGCGTGCTG
ATCCACGAGCATATCCTCATCCACGGCGACATTCGCAAGACCACCAAATTGAACATTGGTGGCACTGAGA
TTGAGGTCGAGACGCTGGTGGAGGACGAGGCCGAGGCTGGCGCGGTACCCATGGTGAGCAAGGGCGAGGA
GCTGTTCACCGGGGTGGTGCCCATCCTGGTCGAGCTGGACGGCGACGTAAACGGCCACAAGTTCAGCGTG
TCCGGCGAGGGCGAGGGCGATGCCACCTACGGCAAGCTGACCCTGAAGTTCATCTGCACCACCGGCAAGC
TGCCCGTGCCCTGGCCCACCCTCGTGACCACCCTGACCTACGGCGTGCAGTGCTTCAGCCGCTACCCCGA
CCACATGAAGCAGCACGACTTCTTCAAGTCCGCCATGCCCGAAGGCTACGTCCAGGAGCGCACCATCTTC
TTCAAGGACGACGGCAACTACAAGACCCGCGCCGAGGTGAAGTTCGAGGGCGACACCCTGGTGAACCGCA
TCGAGCTGAAGGGCATCGACTTCAAGGAGGACGGCAACATCCTGGGGCACAAGCTGGAGTACAACTACAA
CAGCCACAACGTCTATATCATGGCCGACAAGCAGAAGAACGGCATCAAGGTGAACTTCAAGATCCGCCAC
AACATCGAGGACGGCAGCGTGCAGCTCGCCGACCACTACCAGCAGAACACCCCCATCGGCGACGGCCCCG
TGCTGCTGCCCGACAACCACTACCTGAGCACCCAGTCCGCCCTGAGCAAAGACCCCAACGAGAAGCGCGA
TCACATGGTCCTGCTGGAGTTCGTGACCGCCGCCGGGATCACTCTCGGCATGGACGAGCTGTACAAGTGA
TAAGAATTCGATATCAAGCTTATCGATAATCAACCTCTGGATTACAAAATTTGTGAAAGATTGACTGGTA
TTCTTAACTATGTTGCTCCTTTTACGCTATGTGGATACGCTGCTTTAATGCCTTTGTATCATGCTATTGC
TTCCCGTATGGCTTTCATTTTCTCCTCCTTGTATAAATCCTGGTTGCTGTCTCTTTATGAGGAGTTGTGG
CCCGTTGTCAGGCAACGTGGCGTGGTGTGCACTGTGTTTGCTGACGCAACCCCCACTGGTTGGGGCATTG
CCACCACCTGTCAGCTCCTTTCCGGGACTTTCGCTTTCCCCCTCCCTATTGCCACGGCGGAACTCATCGC
CGCCTGCCTTGCCCGCTGCTGGACAGGGGCTCGGCTGTTGGGCACTGACAATTCCGTGGTGTTGTCGGGG
AAATCATCGTCCTTTCCTTGGCTGCTCGCCTATGTTGCCACCTGGATTCTGCGCGGGACGTCCTTCTGCT
ACGTCCCTTCGGCCCTCAATCCAGCGGACCTTCCTTCCCGCGGCCTGCTGCCGGCTCTGCGGCCTCTTCC
GCGTCTTCGCCTTCGCCCTCAGACGAGTCGGATCTCCCTTTGGGCCGCCTCCCCGCATCGATACCGAGCG
CTGCTCGAGAGATCTACGGGTGGCATCCCTGTGACCCCTCCCCAGTGCCTCTCCTGGCCCTGGAAGTTGC
CACTCCAGTGCCCACCAGCCTTGTCCTAATAAAATTAAGTTGCATCATTTTGTCTGACTAGGTGTCCTTC
TATAATATTATGGGGTGGAGGGGGGTGGTATGGAGCAAGGGGCAAGTTGGGAAGACAACCTGTAGGGCCT
GCGGGGTCTATTGGGAACCAAGCTGGAGTGCAGTGGCACAATCTTGGCTCACTGCAATCTCCGCCTCCTG
GGTTCAAGCGATTCTCCTGCCTCAGCCTCCCGAGTTGTTGGGATTCCAGGCATGCATGACCAGGCTCAGC
TAATTTTTGTTTTTTTGGTAGAGACGGGGTTTCACCATATTGGCCAGGCTGGTCTCCAACTCCTAATCTC
AGGTGATCTACCCACCTTGGCCTCCCAAATTGCTGGGATTACAGGCGTGAACCACTGCTCCCTTCCCTGT
CCTTCTGATTTTGTAGGTAACCACGTGCGGACCGAGCGGCCGCAGGAACCCCTAGTGATGGAGTTGGCCA
CTCCCTCTCTGCGCGCTCGCTCGCTCACTGAGGCCGGGCGACCAAAGGTCGCCCGACGCCCGGGCTTTGC
CCGGGCGGCCTCAGTGAGCGAGCGAGCGCGCAGCTGCCTGCAGGGGCGCCTGATGCGGTATTTTCTCCTT
ACGCATCTGTGCGGTATTTCACACCGCATA
[142 nt withheld, positions 4091-4232]
C
[141 nt withheld, positions 4234-4374]
CCTTTGACGTTGGAGTCCACGTTCTTT
[37 nt withheld, positions 4402-4438]
ACCCTATCTCGGGCTATTCTTTTGATTTATAAGGGATTTTGCCGATTTCGGCCTATTGGTTAAAAAATGA
GCTGATTTAACAAAAATTTAACGCGAATTTTAACAAAATATTAACGTTTACAATTTTATGGTGCACTCTC
AGTACAATCTGCTCTGATGCCGCATAGTTAAGCCAGCCCCGACACCCGCCAACACCCGCTGACGCGCCCT
GACGGGCTTGTCTGCTCCCGGCATCCGCTTACAGACAAGCTGTGACCGTCTCCGGGAGCTGCATGTGTCA
GAGGTTTTCACCGTCATCACCGAAACGCGCGAGACGAAAGGGCCTCGTGATACGCCTATTTTTATAGGTT
AATGTCATGATAATAATGGTTTCTTAGACGTCAGGTGGCACTTTTCGGGGAAATGTGCGCGGAACCCCTA
TTTGTTTATTTTTCTAAATACATTCAAATATGTATCCGCTCATGAGACAATAACCCTGATAAATGCTTCA
ATAATATTGAAAAAGGAAGAGTATGAGTATTCAACATTTCCGTGTCGCCCTTATTCCCTTTTTTGCGGCA
TTTTGCCTTCCTGTTTTTGCTCACCCAGAAACGCTGGTGAAAGTAAAAGATGCTGAAGATCAGTTGGGTG
CACGAGTGGGTTACATCGAACTGGATCTCAACAGCGGTAAGATCCTTGAGAGTTTTCGCCCCGAAGAACG
TTTTCCAATGATGAGCACTTTTAAAGTTCTGCTATGTGGCGCGGTATTATCCCGTATTGACGCCGGGCAA
GAGCAACTCGGTCGCCGCATACACTATTCTCAGAATGACTTGGTTGAGTACTCACCAGTCACAGAAAAGC
ATCTTACGGATGGCATGACAGTAAGAGAATTATGCAGTGCTGCCATAACCATGAGTGATAACACTGCGGC
CAACTTACTTCTGACAACGATCGGAGGACCGAAGGAGCTAACCGCTTTTTTGCACAACATGGGGGATCAT
GTAACTCGCCTTGATCGTTGGGAACCGGAGCTGAATGAAGCCATACCAAACGACGAGCGTGACACCACGA
TGCCTGTAGCAATGGCAACAACGTTGCGCAAACTATTAACTGGCGAACTACTTACTCTAGCTTCCCGGCA
ACAATTAATAGACTGGATGGAGGCGGATAAAGTTGCAGGACCACTTCTGCGCTCGGCCCTTCCGGCTGGC
TGGTTTATTGCTGATAAATCTGGAGCCGGTGAGCGTGGGTCTCGCGGTATCATTGCAGCACTGGGGCCAG
ATGGTAAGCCCTCCCGTATCGTAGTTATCTACACGACGGGGAGTCAGGCAACTATGGATGAACGAAATAG
ACAGATCGCTGAGATAGGTGCCTCACTGATTAAGCATTGGTAACTGTCAGACCAAGTTTACTCATATATA
CTTTAGATTGATTTAAAACTTCATTTTTAATTTAAAAGGATCTAGGTGAAGATCCTTTTTGATAATCTCA
TGACCAAAATCCCTTAACGTGAGTTTTCGTTCCACTGAGCGTCAGACCCCGTAGAAAAGATCAAAGGATC
TTCTTGAGATCCTTTTTTTCTGCGCGTAATCTGCTGCTTGCAAACAAAAAAACCACCGCTACCAGCGGTG
GTTTGTTTGCCGGATCAAGAGCTACCAACTCTTTTTCCGAAGGTAACTGGCTTCAGCAGAGCGCAGATAC
CAAATACTGTCCTTCTAGTGTAGCCGTAGTTAGGCCACCACTTCAAGAACTCTGTAGCACCGCCTACATA
CCTCGCTCTGCTAATCCTGTTACCAGTGGCTGCTGCCAGTGGCGATAAGTCGTGTCTTACCGGGTTGGAC
TCAAGACGATAGTTACCGGATAAGGCGCAGCGGTCGGGCTGAACGGGGGGTTCGTGCACACAGCCCAGCT
TGGAGCGAACGACCTACACCGAACTGAGATACCTACAGCGTGAGCTATGAGAAAGCGCCACGCTTCCCGA
AGGGAGAAAGGCGGACAGGTATCCGGTAAGCGGCAGGGTCGGAACAGGAGAGCGCACGAGGGAGCTTCCA
GGGGGAAACGCCTGGTATCTTTATAGTCCTGTCGGGTTTCGCCACCTCTGACTTGAGCGTCGATTTTTGT
GATGCTCGTCAGGGGGGCGGAGCCTATGGAAAAACGCCAGCAACGCGGCCTTTTTACGGTTCCTGGCCTT
TTGCTGGCCTTTTGCTCACATGT
