Features (pLannotate 1.2.2; 16 found; start..end, strand, type, name):
    742..938     +  promoter       SV40 promoter: SV40 early promoter
    951..1876    +  CDS            ChR2 (fragment): N-terminal fragment of channelrhodopsin-2 from the alga Chlamydomonas reinhardtii (Nagel et al., 2003) blue light-activated cation channel
   1881..2597    +  CDS            EGFP: EGFP is a basic (constitutively fluorescent) green fluorescent protein published in 1996, derived from Aequorea victoria. It is reported to be a rapidly-maturing weak dimer with moderate acid sensitivity.
   2604..2628    +  misc_feature   MCS (fragment): pBluescript multiple cloning site
   2628..3216    +  misc_feature   WPRE: woodchuck hepatitis virus posttranscriptional regulatory element
   3248..3724    +  polyA_signal   hGH poly(A) signal: human growth hormone polyadenylation signal
   3764..3904    +  repeat_region  AAV2 ITR: inverted terminal repeat of adeno-associated virus serotype 2 inverted
   3909..3960    -  misc_feature   bom (fragment): basis of mobility region from pBR322
   3979..4434    +  rep_origin     f1 ori (sequence partly withheld): f1 bacteriophage origin of replication; arrow indicates direction of (+) strand synthesis
   4435..4484    -  misc_feature   bom (fragment): basis of mobility region from pBR322
   4586..4621    -  CDS            rop (fragment): Rop protein, which maintains plasmids at low copy number; rop
   4716..4820    +  promoter       AmpR promoter: bla
   4821..5681    +  CDS            AmpR: β-lactamase; bla; confers resistance to ampicillin, carbenicillin, and related antibiotics
   5852..6440    +  rep_origin     ori: high-copy-number ColE1/pMB1/pBR322/pUC origin of replication
   6513..6540    +  repeat_region  AAV2 ITR (fragment): inverted terminal repeat of adeno-associated virus serotype 2 inverted
   6569..6596    +  repeat_region  AAV2 ITR (fragment): inverted terminal repeat of adeno-associated virus serotype 2 inverted
>Addgene plasmid #125968 | 167_pAAV-ProC34-CatCh-GFP-WPRE | addgene full sequence | sequence record 256730 | Addgene NGS Result
GCGGCCGCACGCGTTATCATGCCATGGTTTGATTTGCATAAATACTAGCCGACTCCAAAATCAATTAATT
TGTACCTCAATACAGCATGCATAAATTCATTGGTTCCGATTCCAGAATGTACATGTAAAATTCGATAGAA
TTGTGACAGGTGTGAAGGTTCAGTAGCTCCATGATTTGCATACCCATCAGTTCCCGACAAAATCAATTAA
TTTATGGTCAGTACTTACATGCATAAATTCATACAACAAGCACAAAGAATGTACATGTAAAATTGATCTT
TTATCAGTTAGGTGTGAAAACACGTCCATACCGTGATTTGCATACACGGCTCGTCCTACCAAAATCAATT
AATTTAGCATAAAATAGAACATGCATAAATTCATTTGTACTACACACAAAATGTACATGTAAAATTACCT
TGACCCTAAATAGGTGTGAAGTGAGAGTGATCTTTTGATTTGCATATAGTCCCGTCGTACGCAAAATCAA
TTAATTTTGTCGAGTTGTATATATGCATAAATTCATTACGGAGACGAATCCAATGTACATGTAAAATTAT
AAAAGATATCTCAAGGTGTGAATGGGCTGCACTCCAATGATTTGCATATGGTAGCGTGCTTAACAAAATC
AATTAATTTTTCAGACTGATTTTGATGCATAAATTCATGAACGCCCGTTCACGAATGTACATGTAAAATT
ACTTTATTCACGTCGAGGTGTGAAGCTCGAGATCTGCGATCTGCATCTCAATTAGTCAGCAACCATAGTC
CCGCCCCTAACTCCGCCCATCCCGCCCCTAACTCCGCCCAGTTCCGCCCATTCTCCGCCCCATCGCTGAC
TAATTTTTTTTATTTATGCAGAGGCCGAGGCCGCCTCGGCCTCTGAGCTATTCCAGAAGTAGTGAGGAGG
CTTTTTTGGAGGCCTAGGCTTTTGCAAAGGATCCGCCACCATGGATTATGGAGGCGCCCTGAGTGCCGTT
GGGCGCGAGCTGCTATTTGTAACGAACCCAGTAGTCGTCAATGGCTCTGTACTTGTGCCTGAGGACCAGT
GTTACTGCGCGGGCTGGATTGAGTCGCGTGGCACAAACGGTGCCCAAACGGCGTCGAACGTGCTGCAATG
GCTTGCTGCTGGCTTCTCCATCCTACTGCTTATGTTTTACGCCTACCAAACATGGAAGTCAACCTGCGGC
TGGGAGGAGATCTATGTGTGCGCTATCGAGATGGTCAAGGTGATTCTCGAGTTCTTCTTCGAGTTTAAGA
ACCCGTCCATGCTGTATCTAGCCACAGGCCACCGCGTCCAGTGGTTGCGTTACGCCGAGTGGCTTCTCAC
CTGCCCGGTCATTTGCATTCACCTGTCAAACCTGACGGGCTTGTCCAACGACTACAGCAGGCGCACCATG
GGTCTGCTTGTGTCTGATATTGGCACAATTGTGTGGGGCGCCACTTCCGCCATGGCCACCGGATACGTCA
AGGTCATCTTCTTCTGCCTGGGTCTGTGTTATGGTGCTAACACGTTCTTTCACGCTGCCAAGGCCTACAT
CGAGGGTTACCACACCGTGCCGAAGGGCCGGTGTCGCCAGGTGGTGACTGGCATGGCTTGGCTCTTCTTC
GTATCATGGGGTATGTTCCCCATCCTGTTCATCCTCGGCCCCGAGGGCTTCGGCGTCCTGAGCGTGTACG
GCTCCACCGTCGGCCACACCATCATTGACCTGATGTCGAAGAACTGCTGGGGTCTGCTCGGCCACTACCT
GCGCGTGCTGATCCACGAGCATATCCTCATCCACGGCGACATTCGCAAGACCACCAAATTGAACATTGGT
GGCACTGAGATTGAGGTCGAGACGCTGGTGGAGGACGAGGCCGAGGCTGGCGCGGTACCCATGGTGAGCA
AGGGCGAGGAGCTGTTCACCGGGGTGGTGCCCATCCTGGTCGAGCTGGACGGCGACGTAAACGGCCACAA
GTTCAGCGTGTCCGGCGAGGGCGAGGGCGATGCCACCTACGGCAAGCTGACCCTGAAGTTCATCTGCACC
ACCGGCAAGCTGCCCGTGCCCTGGCCCACCCTCGTGACCACCCTGACCTACGGCGTGCAGTGCTTCAGCC
GCTACCCCGACCACATGAAGCAGCACGACTTCTTCAAGTCCGCCATGCCCGAAGGCTACGTCCAGGAGCG
CACCATCTTCTTCAAGGACGACGGCAACTACAAGACCCGCGCCGAGGTGAAGTTCGAGGGCGACACCCTG
GTGAACCGCATCGAGCTGAAGGGCATCGACTTCAAGGAGGACGGCAACATCCTGGGGCACAAGCTGGAGT
ACAACTACAACAGCCACAACGTCTATATCATGGCCGACAAGCAGAAGAACGGCATCAAGGTGAACTTCAA
GATCCGCCACAACATCGAGGACGGCAGCGTGCAGCTCGCCGACCACTACCAGCAGAACACCCCCATCGGC
GACGGCCCCGTGCTGCTGCCCGACAACCACTACCTGAGCACCCAGTCCGCCCTGAGCAAAGACCCCAACG
AGAAGCGCGATCACATGGTCCTGCTGGAGTTCGTGACCGCCGCCGGGATCACTCTCGGCATGGACGAGCT
GTACAAGTGATAAGAATTCGATATCAAGCTTATCGATAATCAACCTCTGGATTACAAAATTTGTGAAAGA
TTGACTGGTATTCTTAACTATGTTGCTCCTTTTACGCTATGTGGATACGCTGCTTTAATGCCTTTGTATC
ATGCTATTGCTTCCCGTATGGCTTTCATTTTCTCCTCCTTGTATAAATCCTGGTTGCTGTCTCTTTATGA
GGAGTTGTGGCCCGTTGTCAGGCAACGTGGCGTGGTGTGCACTGTGTTTGCTGACGCAACCCCCACTGGT
TGGGGCATTGCCACCACCTGTCAGCTCCTTTCCGGGACTTTCGCTTTCCCCCTCCCTATTGCCACGGCGG
AACTCATCGCCGCCTGCCTTGCCCGCTGCTGGACAGGGGCTCGGCTGTTGGGCACTGACAATTCCGTGGT
GTTGTCGGGGAAATCATCGTCCTTTCCTTGGCTGCTCGCCTATGTTGCCACCTGGATTCTGCGCGGGACG
TCCTTCTGCTACGTCCCTTCGGCCCTCAATCCAGCGGACCTTCCTTCCCGCGGCCTGCTGCCGGCTCTGC
GGCCTCTTCCGCGTCTTCGCCTTCGCCCTCAGACGAGTCGGATCTCCCTTTGGGCCGCCTCCCCGCATCG
ATACCGAGCGCTGCTCGAGAGATCTACGGGTGGCATCCCTGTGACCCCTCCCCAGTGCCTCTCCTGGCCC
TGGAAGTTGCCACTCCAGTGCCCACCAGCCTTGTCCTAATAAAATTAAGTTGCATCATTTTGTCTGACTA
GGTGTCCTTCTATAATATTATGGGGTGGAGGGGGGTGGTATGGAGCAAGGGGCAAGTTGGGAAGACAACC
TGTAGGGCCTGCGGGGTCTATTGGGAACCAAGCTGGAGTGCAGTGGCACAATCTTGGCTCACTGCAATCT
CCGCCTCCTGGGTTCAAGCGATTCTCCTGCCTCAGCCTCCCGAGTTGTTGGGATTCCAGGCATGCATGAC
CAGGCTCAGCTAATTTTTGTTTTTTTGGTAGAGACGGGGTTTCACCATATTGGCCAGGCTGGTCTCCAAC
TCCTAATCTCAGGTGATCTACCCACCTTGGCCTCCCAAATTGCTGGGATTACAGGCGTGAACCACTGCTC
CCTTCCCTGTCCTTCTGATTTTGTAGGTAACCACGTGCGGACCGAGCGGCCGCAGGAACCCCTAGTGATG
GAGTTGGCCACTCCCTCTCTGCGCGCTCGCTCGCTCACTGAGGCCGGGCGACCAAAGGTCGCCCGACGCC
CGGGCTTTGCCCGGGCGGCCTCAGTGAGCGAGCGAGCGCGCAGCTGCCTGCAGGGGCGCCTGATGCGGTA
TTTTCTCCTTACGCATCTGTGCGGTATTTCACACCGCATA
[95 nt withheld, positions 3961-4055]
T
[46 nt withheld, positions 4057-4102]
C
[141 nt withheld, positions 4104-4244]
CCTTTGACGTTGGAGTCCACGTTCTTT
[37 nt withheld, positions 4272-4308]
ACTCTATCTCGGGCTATTCTTTTGATTTATAAGGGATTTTGCCGATTTCGGTCTATTGGTTAAAAAATGA
GCTGATTTAACAAAAATTTAACGCGAATTTTAACAAAATATTAACGTTTACAATTTTATGGTGCACTCTC
AGTACAATCTGCTCTGATGCCGCATAGTTAAGCCAGCCCCGACACCCGCCAACACCCGCTGACGCGCCCT
GACGGGCTTGTCTGCTCCCGGCATCCGCTTACAGACAAGCTGTGACCGTCTCCGGGAGCTGCATGTGTCA
GAGGTTTTCACCGTCATCACCGAAACGCGCGAGACGAAAGGGCCTCGTGATACGCCTATTTTTATAGGTT
AATGTCATGATAATAATGGTTTCTTAGACGTCAGGTGGCACTTTTCGGGGAAATGTGCGCGGAACCCCTA
TTTGTTTATTTTTCTAAATACATTCAAATATGTATCCGCTCATGAGACAATAACCCTGATAAATGCTTCA
ATAATATTGAAAAAGGAAGAGTATGAGTATTCAACATTTCCGTGTCGCCCTTATTCCCTTTTTTGCGGCA
TTTTGCCTTCCTGTTTTTGCTCACCCAGAAACGCTGGTGAAAGTAAAAGATGCTGAAGATCAGTTGGGTG
CACGAGTGGGTTACATCGAACTGGATCTCAACAGCGGTAAGATCCTTGAGAGTTTTCGCCCCGAAGAACG
TTTTCCAATGATGAGCACTTTTAAAGTTCTGCTATGTGGCGCGGTATTATCCCGTATTGACGCCGGGCAA
GAGCAACTCGGTCGCCGCATACACTATTCTCAGAATGACTTGGTTGAGTACTCACCAGTCACAGAAAAGC
ATCTTACGGATGGCATGACAGTAAGAGAATTATGCAGTGCTGCCATAACCATGAGTGATAACACTGCGGC
CAACTTACTTCTGACAACGATCGGAGGACCGAAGGAGCTAACCGCTTTTTTGCACAACATGGGGGATCAT
GTAACTCGCCTTGATCGTTGGGAACCGGAGCTGAATGAAGCCATACCAAACGACGAGCGTGACACCACGA
TGCCTGTAGCAATGGCAACAACGTTGCGCAAACTATTAACTGGCGAACTACTTACTCTAGCTTCCCGGCA
ACAATTAATAGACTGGATGGAGGCGGATAAAGTTGCAGGACCACTTCTGCGCTCGGCCCTTCCGGCTGGC
TGGTTTATTGCTGATAAATCTGGAGCCGGTGAGCGTGGGTCTCGCGGTATCATTGCAGCACTGGGGCCAG
ATGGTAAGCCCTCCCGTATCGTAGTTATCTACACGACGGGGAGTCAGGCAACTATGGATGAACGAAATAG
ACAGATCGCTGAGATAGGTGCCTCACTGATTAAGCATTGGTAACTGTCAGACCAAGTTTACTCATATATA
CTTTAGATTGATTTAAAACTTCATTTTTAATTTAAAAGGATCTAGGTGAAGATCCTTTTTGATAATCTCA
TGACCAAAATCCCTTAACGTGAGTTTTCGTTCCACTGAGCGTCAGACCCCGTAGAAAAGATCAAAGGATC
TTCTTGAGATCCTTTTTTTCTGCGCGTAATCTGCTGCTTGCAAACAAAAAAACCACCGCTACCAGCGGTG
GTTTGTTTGCCGGATCAAGAGCTACCAACTCTTTTTCCGAAGGTAACTGGCTTCAGCAGAGCGCAGATAC
CAAATACTGTTCTTCTAGTGTAGCCGTAGTTAGGCCACCACTTCAAGAACTCTGTAGCACCGCCTACATA
CCTCGCTCTGCTAATCCTGTTACCAGTGGCTGCTGCCAGTGGCGATAAGTCGTGTCTTACCGGGTTGGAC
TCAAGACGATAGTTACCGGATAAGGCGCAGCGGTCGGGCTGAACGGGGGGTTCGTGCACACAGCCCAGCT
TGGAGCGAACGACCTACACCGAACTGAGATACCTACAGCGTGAGCTATGAGAAAGCGCCACGCTTCCCGA
AGGGAGAAAGGCGGACAGGTATCCGGTAAGCGGCAGGGTCGGAACAGGAGAGCGCACGAGGGAGCTTCCA
GGGGGAAACGCCTGGTATCTTTATAGTCCTGTCGGGTTTCGCCACCTCTGACTTGAGCGTCGATTTTTGT
GATGCTCGTCAGGGGGGCGGAGCCTATGGAAAAACGCCAGCAACGCGGCCTTTTTACGGTTCCTGGCCTT
TTGCTGGCCTTTTGCTCACATGTCCTGCAGGCAGCTGCGCGCTCGCTCGCTCACTGAGGCCGCCCGGGCG
TCGGGCGACCTTTGGTCGCCCGGCCTCAGTGAGCGAGCGAGCGCGCAGAGAGGGAGTGGCCAACTCCATC
ACTAGGGGTTCCT
